>Addgene plasmid #121974 | GBSGFP in pBS-KS | addgene full sequence | sequence record 241756 | Addgene NGS Result
AATTAACCCTCACTAAAGGGAACAAAAGCTGGTACCGGGCCCCCCCTCGAAGCGGCCGCTTCGAGGTCGA
CGGTATCGATAAGCTTGATTCGAGGATCCTTATGACGGAGGCTAACAAGCAGGGAACACCCAAGTAGAAG
CTGGCTGTCAGATCCTTATGACGGAGGCTAACAAGCAGGGAACACCCAAGTAGAAGCTGGCTGTCAGATC
CTTATGACGGAGGCTAACAAGCAGGGAACACCCAAGTAGAAGCTGGCTGTCAGATCCTTATGACGGAGGC
TAACAAGCAGGGAACACCCAAGTAGAAGCTGGCTGTCAGATCCTTATGACGGAGGCTAACAAGCAGGGAA
CACCCAAGTAGAAGCTGGCTGTCAGATCCTTATGACGGAGGCTAACAAGCAGGGAACACCCAAGTAGAAG
CTGGCTGTCAGATCCTTATGACGGAGGCTAACAAGCAGGGAACACCCAAGTAGAAGCTGGCTGTCAGATC
CTTATGACGGAGGCTAACAAGCAGGGAACACCCAAGTAGAAGCTGGCTGTCAGATCTGTCGAATCGAATT
CCTGCAGCCCGGCGCGCCCGGGCGATCGCGGGTACCGAGCTCCAGGAACATCCAAACTGAGCAGCCGGGG
TCCCCCCCACCCCCCACCCCGCCCCTCCCGGCAACTTTGAGCCTGTGCTGGGACAGAGCCTCTAGTTCCT
AAATTAGTCCATGAGGTCAGAGGCAGCACTGCCATTGTAACGCGATTGGAGAGGATCACGTCACCGGACA
CGCCCCCAGGCATCTCCCTGGGTCTCCTAAACTTGGCGGGGAGAAGTTTTAGCCCTTAAGTTTTAGCCTT
TAACCCCCATATTCAGAACTGTGCGAGTTGGCGAAACCCCACAAATCACAACAAACTGTACACAACACCG
AGCTAGAGGTGATCTTTCTTGTCCATTCCACACAGGCCTTAGTAATGCGTCGCCATAGCAACAGTGTCAC
TAGTAGCACCAGCACTTCCCCACACCCTCCCCCTCAGGAATCCGTACTCTCCAGTGAACCCCAGAAACCT
CTGGAGAGTTCTGGACAAGGGCGGAACCCACAACTCCGATTACTCAAGGGAGGCGGGGAAGCTCCACCAG
ACGCGAAACTGCTGGAAGATTCCTGGCCCCAAGGCCTCCTCCGGCTCGCTGATTGGCCCAGCGGAGAGTG
GGCGGGGCCGGTGAAGACTCCTTAAAGGCGCAGGGCGGCGAGCAGGTCACCAGACGCTGACAGCTACTCA
GAACCAAATCTGGTTCCATCCAGAGACAAGCGAAGACAAGAGAAGCAGAGCGAGCGGCGCGTTCCCGATC
CTCGGCCAGGACCAGCCTTCCCCAGAGCATCCCTGCCGCGGAGCGCAACCTTCCCAGGAGCATCCCTGCC
GCGGAGCGCAACTTTCCCCGGAGCATCCACGCCGCGGAGCGCAGCCTTCCAGAAGCAGAGCGCGGCGCCA
TGGTGAGCAAGGGCGAGGAGCTGTTCACCGGGGTGGTGCCCATCCTGGTCGAGCTGGACGGCGACGTAAA
CGGCCACAAGTTCAGCGTGTCCGGCGAGGGCGAGGGCGATGCCACCTACGGCAAGCTGACCCTGAAGTTC
ATCTGCACCACCGGCAAGCTGCCCGTGCCCTGGCCCACCCTCGTGACCACCCTGACCTACGGCGTGCAGT
GCTTCAGCCGCTACCCCGACCACATGAAGCAGCACGACTTCTTCAAGTCCGCCATGCCCGAAGGCTACGT
CCAGGAGCGCACCATCTTCTTCAAGGACGACGGCAACTACAAGACCCGCGCCGAGGTGAAGTTCGAGGGC
GACACCCTGGTGAACCGCATCGAGCTGAAGGGCATCGACTTCAAGGAGGACGGCAACATCCTGGGGCACA
AGCTGGAGTACAACTACAACAGCCACAACGTCTATATCATGGCCGACAAGCAGAAGAACGGCATCAAGGT
GAACTTCAAGATCCGCCACAACATCGAGGACGGCAGCGTGCAGCTCGCCGACCACTACCAGCAGAACACC
CCCATCGGCGACGGCCCCGTGCTGCTGCCCGACAACCACTACCTGAGCACCCAGTCCGCCCTGAGCAAAG
ACCCCAACGAGAAGCGCGATCACATGGTCCTGCTGGAGTTCGTGACCGCCGCCGGGATCACTCTCGGCAT
GGACGAGCTGTACAAGTAAAGCGGCCGCGACTCTAGATAAGTAATGATCATAATCAGCCATATCACATCT
GTAGAGGTTTTACTTGCTTTAAAAAACCTCCCACACCTCCCCCTGAACCTGAAACATAAAATGAATGCAA
TTGTTGTTGTTAACTTGTTTATTGCAGCTTATAATGGTTACAAATAAAGCAATAGCATCACAAATTTCAC
AAATAAAGCATTTTTTTCACTGCATTCTAGTTGTGGTTTGTCCAAACTCATCAATGTATCTTATCATGTC
TGGATCCACTAGTTCTAGAGCGGCCGCCACCGCGGTGCGTCGACGCCAATTCGCCCTATAGTGAGTCGTA
TTACAATTCACTGGCCGTCGTTTTACAACGTCGTGACTGGGAAAACCCTGGCGTTACCCAACTTAATCGC
CTTGCAGCACATCCCCCTTTCGCCAGCTGGCGTAATAGCGAAGAGGCCCGCACCGATCGCCCTTCCCAAC
AGTTGCGCAGCCTGAATGGCGAATGGAAATTGTAAGCGTTAATATTTTGTTAAAATTCGCGTTAAATTTT
TGTTAAATCAGCTCATTTTTTAACCAATAGGCCGAAATCGGCAAAATCCCTTATAAATCAAAAGAATAGA
CCGAGATAGGGT
[37 nt withheld, positions 2813-2849]
AAAGAACGTGGACTCCAACGTCAAAGG
[49 nt withheld, positions 2877-2925]
T
[91 nt withheld, positions 2927-3017]
G
[124 nt withheld, positions 3019-3142]
CAGGTGGCACTTTTCGGGGAAATGTGCGCGGAACCCCTATTTGTTTATTTTTCTAAATACATTCAAATAT
GTATCCGCTCATGAGACAATAACCCTGATAAATGCTTCAATAATATTGAAAAAGGAAGAGTATGAGTATT
CAACATTTCCGTGTCGCCCTTATTCCCTTTTTTGCGGCATTTTGCCTTCCTGTTTTTGCTCACCCAGAAA
CGCTGGTGAAAGTAAAAGATGCTGAAGATCAGTTGGGTGCACGAGTGGGTTACATCGAACTGGATCTCAA
CAGCGGTAAGATCCTTGAGAGTTTTCGCCCCGAAGAACGTTTTCCAATGATGAGCACTTTTAAAGTTCTG
CTATGTGGCGCGGTATTATCCCGTATTGACGCCGGGCAAGAGCAACTCGGTCGCCGCATACACTATTCTC
AGAATGACTTGGTTGAGTACTCACCAGTCACAGAAAAGCATCTTACGGATGGCATGACAGTAAGAGAATT
ATGCAGTGCTGCCATAACCATGAGTGATAACACTGCGGCCAACTTACTTCTGACAACGATCGGAGGACCG
AAGGAGCTAACCGCTTTTTTGCACAACATGGGGGATCATGTAACTCGCCTTGATCGTTGGGAACCGGAGC
TGAATGAAGCCATACCAAACGACGAGCGTGACACCACGATGCCTGTAGCAATGGCAACAACGTTGCGCAA
ACTATTAACTGGCGAACTACTTACTCTAGCTTCCCGGCAACAATTAATAGACTGGATGGAGGCGGATAAA
GTTGCAGGACCACTTCTGCGCTCGGCCCTTCCGGCTGGCTGGTTTATTGCTGATAAATCTGGAGCCGGTG
AGCGTGGGTCTCGCGGTATCATTGCAGCACTGGGGCCAGATGGTAAGCCCTCCCGTATCGTAGTTATCTA
CACGACGGGGAGTCAGGCAACTATGGATGAACGAAATAGACAGATCGCTGAGATAGGTGCCTCACTGATT
AAGCATTGGTAACTGTCAGACCAAGTTTACTCATATATACTTTAGATTGATTTAAAACTTCATTTTTAAT
TTAAAAGGATCTAGGTGAAGATCCTTTTTGATAATCTCATGACCAAAATCCCTTAACGTGAGTTTTCGTT
CCACTGAGCGTCAGACCCCGTAGAAAAGATCAAAGGATCTTCTTGAGATCCTTTTTTTCTGCGCGTAATC
TGCTGCTTGCAAACAAAAAAACCACCGCTACCAGCGGTGGTTTGTTTGCCGGATCAAGAGCTACCAACTC
TTTTTCCGAAGGTAACTGGCTTCAGCAGAGCGCAGATACCAAATACTGTTCTTCTAGTGTAGCCGTAGTT
AGGCCACCACTTCAAGAACTCTGTAGCACCGCCTACATACCTCGCTCTGCTAATCCTGTTACCAGTGGCT
GCTGCCAGTGGCGATAAGTCGTGTCTTACCGGGTTGGACTCAAGACGATAGTTACCGGATAAGGCGCAGC
GGTCGGGCTGAACGGGGGGTTCGTGCACACAGCCCAGCTTGGAGCGAACGACCTACACCGAACTGAGATA
CCTACAGCGTGAGCTATGAGAAAGCGCCACGCTTCCCGAAGGGAGAAAGGCGGACAGGTATCCGGTAAGC
GGCAGGGTCGGAACAGGAGAGCGCACGAGGGAGCTTCCAGGGGGAAACGCCTGGTATCTTTATAGTCCTG
TCGGGTTTCGCCACCTCTGACTTGAGCGTCGATTTTTGTGATGCTCGTCAGGGGGGCGGAGCCTATGGAA
AAACGCCAGCAACGCGGCCTTTTTACGGTTCCTGGCCTTTTGCTGGCCTTTTGCTCACATGTTCTTTCCT
GCGTTATCCCCTGATTCTGTGGATAACCGTATTACCGCCTTTGAGTGAGCTGATACCGCTCGCCGCAGCC
GAACGACCGAGCGCAGCGAGTCAGTGAGCGAGGAAGCGGAAGAGCGCCCAATACGCAAACCGCCTCTCCC
CGCGCGTTGGCCGATTCATTAATGCAGCTGGCACGACAGGTTTCCCGACTGGAAAGCGGGCAGTGAGCGC
AACGCAATTAATGTGAGTTAGCTCACTCATTAGGCACCCCAGGCTTTACACTTTATGCTTCCGGCTCGTA
TGTTGTGTGGAATTGTGAGCGGATAACAATTTCACACAGGAAACAGCTATGACCATGATTACGCCAAGCT
CGA
Features (pLannotate 1.2.2; 18 found; start..end, strand, type, name):
      1..19      +  promoter       T3 promoter: promoter for bacteriophage T3 RNA polymerase
     31..50      -  misc_feature   MCS (fragment): pBluescript multiple cloning site
     61..89      -  misc_feature   MCS (fragment): pBluescript multiple cloning site
    553..572     -  misc_feature   MCS (fragment): pBluescript multiple cloning site
   1470..2189    +  CDS            EGFP: the original enhanced GFP (Yang et al., 1996) mammalian codon-optimized
   2214..2299    +  CDS            large T antigen (fragment): large T antigen from SV40 (simian virus 40)
   2322..2456    +  polyA_signal   SV40 poly(A) signal: SV40 polyadenylation signal
   2452..2487    -  misc_feature   MCS (fragment): pBluescript multiple cloning site
   2505..2523    -  promoter       T7 promoter: promoter for bacteriophage T7 RNA polymerase
   2526..2683    +  CDS            lacZα (fragment): LacZα fragment of β-galactosidase; lacZ fragment
   2714..3142    -  rep_origin     f1 ori (sequence partly withheld): f1 bacteriophage origin of replication; arrow indicates direction of (+) strand synthesis
   3169..3273    +  promoter       AmpR promoter: bla
   3274..4134    +  CDS            AmpR: β-lactamase; bla; confers resistance to ampicillin, carbenicillin, and related antibiotics
   4305..4893    +  rep_origin     ori: high-copy-number ColE1/pMB1/pBR322/pUC origin of replication
   5076..5168    +  CDS            lacI (fragment): lac repressor; lacI; The lac repressor binds to the lac operator to inhibit transcription in E. coli. This inhibition can be relieved by adding lactose or isopropyl-β-D-thiogalactopyranoside (IPTG).
   5181..5202    +  protein_bind   CAP binding site: CAP binding activates transcription in the presence of cAMP. E. coli catabolite activator protein
   5217..5247    +  promoter       lac promoter: promoter for the E. coli lac operon
   5255..5271    +  protein_bind   lac operator: The lac repressor binds to the lac operator to inhibit transcription in E. coli. This inhibition can be relieved by adding lactose or isopropyl-β-D-thiogalactopyranoside (IPTG). lac repressor encoded by lacI
