[The description below was written by a language model from this plasmid's Addgene catalogue record and pLannotate feature annotations shown in this document.]
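Description:
GBSGFP in pBS-KS is a Gli transcriptional activity reporter built in the pBluescript KS cloning backbone, a 5,315 nt high-copy plasmid for E. coli. It replicates from a ColE1/pUC-type origin, is selected through the β-lactamase (AmpR) gene conferring ampicillin resistance, and retains the usual pBluescript features: an f1 origin for single-stranded DNA production, remnants of the lac promoter/operator and lacZα region, and T3 and T7 phage promoters flanking the polylinker.

The reporter cassette, recorded as "8xdel-hsp68-EGFP-pA", was inserted as a fragment with intact SalI sites at both ends, so it can in principle be released from the backbone. As the name and the alternative name GBS(long)-GFP suggest, it comprises eight copies of a mouse-derived element carrying a Gli-binding site, placed upstream of an hsp68 promoter, a promoter commonly used as a minimal promoter with low basal activity in enhancer-reporter designs. This drives mammalian codon-optimised EGFP, followed by a short SV40 large T antigen fragment and the SV40 polyadenylation signal. The automated feature table annotates EGFP and the SV40 sequences but leaves the roughly 900 nt upstream region unannotated apart from polylinker fragments, so the binding-site array and hsp68 promoter are known only from the catalogue fields. The catalogue's link to the gene Gnb5 appears to arise from the shared alias "GBS" rather than from the insert content, which here denotes Gli-binding site.

Fluorescence from the construct is meant to report activation by Gli proteins, the transcriptional effectors of Hedgehog signalling. The associated work concerns a Gli-binding site in a floor plate enhancer and its response to Shh in transgenics and in vitro.
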