Addgene plasmid #121974: GBSGFP in pBS-KS
Purpose: Gli activity reporter
Depositing lab: Hiroshi Sasaki. Depositing organization: The University of Osaka. Publication: A binding site for Gli proteins is essential for HNF-3beta floor plate enhancer activity in transgenics and can respond to Shh in vitro. Sasaki H, Hui C, Nakafuku M, Kondoh H. Development. 1997 Apr . 124(7):1313-22. PubMed 9118802.
Backbone
  Vector backbone: pBS-KS
  Modifications to backbone: 8xdel-hsp68-EGFP-pA
  Vector type: cloning
Growth in bacteria
  Bacterial resistance: Ampicillin, 100 μg/mL
  Growth temperature: 37°C
  Growth strain: DH5alpha
  Copy number: High Copy
Gene/Insert
  Gene/Insert name: GBSGFP (alt name: GBS(long)-GFP)
  Species: M. musculus (mouse)
  Entrez Gene: Gnb5 (a.k.a. GBS, Gbeta5, Hg2e, flr)
  Cloning method: Restriction Enzyme; 5′ cloning site SalI (not destroyed); 3′ cloning site SalI (not destroyed)
  Sequencing primers: 5′ unknown
Terms and licenses: Academic/Nonprofit Terms; Industry Terms: Not Available to Industry
How to cite: GBSGFP in pBS-KS was a gift from Hiroshi Sasaki (Addgene plasmid # 121974 ; http://n2t.net/addgene:121974 ; RRID:Addgene_121974)
