>Addgene plasmid #121974 | GBSGFP in pBS-KS | depositor partial sequence | sequence record 232221 | del5
GGATCCTTATGACGGAGGCTAACAAGCAGGGAACACCCAAGTAGAAGCTGGCTGTCAGATCT
